>Addgene plasmid #210157 | pRH3047 | addgene full sequence | sequence record 415790 | Addgene NGS Result
GCTGCTTGGCGGTCGAGTTTATCATTATCAATACTGCCATTTCAAAGAATACGTAAATAATTAATAGTAG
TGATTTTCCTAACTTTATTTAGTCAAAAAATTAGCCTTTTAATTCTGCTGTAACCCGTACATGCCCAAAA
TAGGGGGCGGGTTACACAGAATATATAACATCGTAGGTGTCTGGGTGAACAGTTTATTCCTGGCATCCAC
TAAATATAATGGAGCCCGCTTTTTAAGCTGGCATCCAGAAAAAAAAAGAATCCCAGCACCAAAATATTGT
TTTCTTCACCAACCATCAGTTCATAGGTCCATTCTCTTAGCGCAACTACAGAGAACAGGGGCACAAACAG
GCAAAAAACGGGCACAACCTCAATGGAGTGATGCAACCTGCCTGGAGTAAATGATGACACAAGGCAATTG
ACCCACGCATGTATCTATCTCATTTTCTTACACCTTCTATTACCTTCTGCTCTCTCTGATTTGGAAAAAG
CTGAAAAAAAAGGTTGAAACCAGTTCCCTGAAATTATTCCCCTACTTGACTAATAAGTATATAAAGACGG
TAGGTATTGATTGTAATTCTGTAAATCTATTTCTTAAACTTCTTAAATTCTACTTTTATAGTTAGTCTTT
TTTTTAGTTTTAAAACACCAAGAACTTAGTTTCGACGGATCTGCAGGAATTCGATATCAAGCTTATCGAT
ACCGTCGACCTCGAGAATGGCTGCCGTCACATTACATCTAAGAGCTGAAACTAAACCCCTAGAGGCACGT
GCTGCCTTAACACCTACCACGGTTAAAAAACTGATAGCTAAGGGCTTCAAAATATATGTAGAGGACAGTC
CACAATCTACTTTCAATATTAACGAATATCGTCAAGCAGGTGCCATTATAGTGCCTGCAGGTTCATGGAA
AACCGCTCCACGCGACAGAATCATTATAGGTTTGAAGGAAATGCCTGAAACCGATACTTTCCCTCTAGTC
CACGAACACATCCAGTTTGCTCACTGCTACAAAGACCAAGCTGGGTGGCAAAATGTCCTTATGAGATTTA
TTAAGGGACACGGTACTCTATATGATTTGGAATTTTTGGAAAATGACCAAGGTAGAAGAGTTGCTGCCTT
TGGATTTTACGCTGGGTTCGCAGGTGCAGCCCTTGGTGTAAGAGACCATGCATTCAAGCAAACGCATTCT
GACGATGAAGACTTGCCTGCAGTGTCGCCTTACCCCAATGAAAAGGCATTGGTTAAAGATGTTACCAAAG
ATTATAAAGAAGCCTTAGCCACCGGAGCCAGAAAGCCAACCGTGTTAATCATTGGTGCGCTAGGAAGATG
TGGTTCCGGTGCCATCGATCTGTTGCACAAAGTTGGTATTCCAGATGCTAACATATTAAAATGGGATATC
AAAGAAACTTCCCGTGGTGGTCCCTTTGACGAAATTCCACAAGCTGATATTTTTATCAATTGTATATATC
TATCGAAGCCAATTGCTCCTTTCACTAACATGGAGAAACTGAATAATCCTAACAGAAGACTAAGGACCGT
GGTGGACGTATCAGCAGACACTACCAACCCTCACAACCCCATCCCAATATACACTGTGGCTACTGTGTTT
AACAAACCTACCGTTCTGGTACCTACCACTGCCGGGCCTAAATTATCTGTCATCTCTATTGATCACTTGC
CTTCTTTGCTGCCAAGAGAAGCTTCAGAATTTTTCTCTCATGATCTCTTACCATCTTTAGAGCTCCTACC
TCAAAGAAAAACTGCTCCTGTCTGGGTTAGAGCCAAGAAATTGTTCGATAGACATTGCGCTCGTGTTAAA
AGATCTTCAAGATTGGGTCGACGGATCCCCGGGTTAATTAACAGTAAAGGAGAAGAACTTTTCACTGGAG
TTGTCCCAATTCTTGTTGAATTAGATGGTGATGTTAATGGGCACAAATTTTCTGTCAGTGGAGAGGGTGA
AGGTGATGCAACATACGGAAAACTTACCCTTAAATTTATTTGCACTACTGGAAAACTACCTGTTCCATGG
CCAACACTTGTCACTACTTTCACTTATGGTGTTCAATGCTTTTCAAGATACCCAGATCATATGAAACGGC
ATGACTTTTTCAAGAGTGCCATGCCCGAAGGTTATGTACAGGAAAGAACTATATTTTTCAAAGATGACGG
GAACTACAAGACACGTGCTGAAGTCAAGTTTGAAGGTGATACCCTTGTTAATAGAATCGAGTTAAAAGGT
ATTGATTTTAAAGAAGATGGAAACATTCTTGGACACAAATTGGAATACAACTATAACTCACACAATGTAT
ACATCATGGCAGACAAACAAAAGAATGGAATCAAAGTTAACTTCAAAATTAGACACAACATTGAAGATGG
AAGCGTTCAACTAGCAGACCATTATCAACAAAATACTCCAATTGGCGATGGCCCTGTCCTTTTACCAGAC
AACCATTACCTGTCCACACAATCTGCCCTTTCGAAAGATCCCAACGAAAAGAGAGACCACATGGTCCTTC
TTGAGTTTGTAACAGCTGCTGGGATTACACATGGCATGGATGAACTATACAAATAGGGCGCGCCACTTCT
AAATAAGCGAATTTCTTATGATTTATGATTTTTATTATTAAATAAGTTATAAAAAAAATAAGTGTATACA
AATTTTAAAGTGACTCTTAGGTTTTAAAACGAAAATTCTTATTCTTGAGTAACTCTTTCCTGTAGGTCAG
GTTGCTTTCTCAGGTATAGTATGAGGTCGCTCTTATTGACCACACCTCTACCGGCAGCCCTATAGTGAGT
CGTATTACGCGCGCTCACTGGCCGTCGTTTTACAACGTCGTGACTGGGAAAACCCTGGCGTTACCCAACT
TAATCGCCTTGCAGCACATCCCCCTTTCGCCAGCTGGCGTAATAGCGAAGAGGCCCGCACCGATCGCCCT
TCCCAACAGTTGCGCAGCCTGAATGGCGAATGG
[124 nt withheld, positions 2974-3097]
C
[91 nt withheld, positions 3099-3189]
A
[49 nt withheld, positions 3191-3239]
CCTTTGACGTTGGAGTCCACGTTCTTT
[37 nt withheld, positions 3267-3303]
ACCCTATCTCGGTCTATTCTTTTGATTTATAAGGGATTTTGCCGATTTCGGCCTATTGGTTAAAAAATGA
GCTGATTTAACAAAAATTTAACGCGAATTTTAACAAAATATTAACGCTTACAATTTCCTGATGCGGTATT
TTCTCCTTACGCATCTGTGCGGTATTTCACACCGCATAGATCTTATGTATGAAATTCTTAAAAAAGGACA
CCTGTAAGCGTTGATTTCTATGTATGAAGTCCACATTTGATGTAATCATAACAAAGCCTAAAAAATAGGT
ATATCATTTTATAATTATTTGCTGTACAAGTATATCAATAAACTTATATATTACTTGTTTTCTAGATAAG
CTTCGTAACCGACAGTTTCTAACTTTTGTGCTTTGACAAGAACTTCTTCTTCTTGCTTTAATAAAAACTG
TTCCATTTTCGTTGTATAACTTGAATCATAAGCGCCAAGCAGTCTGACAGCCAACAGCGCAGCGTTCGTA
CTATTATTAATAGCGACGGTAGCTACTGGAACACCTCTAGGCATTTGCACAATTGAATGTAAAGAATCTA
CTCCATCTAGACAAGAACCTTTTACGGGCACACCGATGACAGGAAGTGGTGTCATTGCAGCCACCATACC
TGGCAAGTGAGCAGCCCCACCAGCTCCAGCGATAATTGTTTTAATTCCACGCTTGCTTGCGGAAATAGCA
TATGCTGACATCCTATGTGGAGTTCTATGAGCAGAGACTATTGTCACTTCAAATGGAACGCCAAAATCTT
TTAAAACCGCACATGCGGCAGACATTACCGGCAAGTCAGAGTCTGATCCCATGATGATTCCAACCAATGG
TTTGACCATTGCTTCCAAGTCCAACTTTTGAGCGACAGAGATTTTGATTGGAATATCAGTTCTACCTGTA
ATGTAGTTCAGCCTTTGTTCACATTCCGCCATACTGGAGGCAATAATATTTATGTGACCTACTTTTCTGT
TAGGTCTAGACTCTTTTCCATATAAGTACACTGAGGAACCTGGAGTCGCCAATGCTCTTTCGCAAGTTTC
TAGCTCTTTATCTTTTGTATGTTTGTCTCCAAGAACATTTAGCATAATGGCGTTCGTTGTAATGGTGGAG
AAAGATGTGAAATTCTTTGGCATTGGCAAATCCAATATTGATCTCAAATGAGCTTCAAATTGAGAAGTGA
CGCAAGCATCAATGGTATAATGTCCAGAGTTGTGAGGCCTTGGGGCAATTTCGTTAATAAGCAATTCCCC
TGTTTCTAAATAGAACATTTCCACACCAAATATACCACAACCGGGAAAAGATTTGATTGCATTTTCTGCC
AACAACTTCGCCTTAAGTTGAACGGAGTCCGGAACTCTAGCAGGCGCATAACATAAGTCACAAATATTGT
CCTTGTGGATAGTCTCTACAATTGGGTAAGAAAACACTAAACCGTTAACAGACCTCACAATCATGACTGC
TAATTCTTTAGTAAATGGTGCCCATTTTTCGGCGTACAAAGGACGATCCTTCAGTACTTCCAAAGCTTCC
GGAATCATTTCCTTATTCTTTACAACGAAGTTACCTCTTCCATCGTATGCCAAAGTCCTCGACTTCAAGA
CGAATGGAAAACCCAAATCTCTTCCAACATTCAATAGGGACGTCTCACTGGCTTGTTCCACAGGAACACT
TTGGGTAACTGCTATACCATTTTTGATTAAATGCTCTTTTTGAATATATTTGTCTTGTATCAATCTGATT
GTTTCTGGAGAAGGGTAAATTTTTAATTTGGGATGTTTTACTTGAAGATTCTTTAGTGTAGGAACATCAA
CATGCTCAATCTCAATCGTTAGCACATCACATTTTTCAGCTAGTTTTTCGATATCAAGAGGATTGGAAAA
GGAGCCATTAACGTGGTCATTGGAGTTGCTTATTTGTTTGGCAGGAGAATTTTCAGCATCTAGTATTACC
GTCTTAATGTTGAGCCTGTTTGCTGCCTCAACAATCATACGTCCCAATTGTCCCCCTCCTAATATACCAA
CTGTTCTAGAATCCATACTTGATTGTTTTGTCCGATTTTCTTGTTTTTCTTGATTGTTATAGTAGGATGT
ACTTAGAAGAGAGATCCAACGATTTTACGCACCAATTTATACATGAAATGCTCCATAATATTGTCCATTT
AGTTCTTAATAAAAGGTCAGCAAGAGTCAATCACTTAGTATTACCCGGTTCGTAGCCATGCAACAAGAGT
CATTTGTCAGCATAGCTGTAATAATCAATCATGACGTAAGAAATGTATCATAATTAAAAGTTGTTAAAGA
TGTCAGTGTTATGTTGGTGTTACAAAATTCTCGGCTTCTCACTAATATTTAATATCTCTTAAATTTTATC
TGTCTTTGATTCTTTTAAGAAAAGTTATGTATTATTCAAGAATTAATTCAGATCTATTCTTTTGATTTAT
AAGGGATTTTGCCGATTTCGGCCTATTGGTTAAAAAATGAGCTGATTTAACAAAAATTTAACGCGAATTT
TAACAAAATATTAACGCTTACAATTTCCTGATGCGGTATTTTCTCCTTACGCATCTGTGCGGTATTTCAC
ACCGCATATGGTGCACTCTCAGTACAATCTGCTCTGATGCCGCATAGTTAAGCCAGCCCCGACACCCGCC
AACACCCGCTGACGCGCCCTGACGGGCTTGTCTGCTCCCGGCATCCGCTTACAGACAAGCTGTGACCGTC
TCCGGGAGCTGCATGTGTCAGAGGTTTTCACCGTCATCACCGAAACGCGCGAGACGAAAGGGCCTCGTGA
TACGCCTATTTTTATAGGTTAATGTCATGATCTTTTTGTGTGGTGCCCTCCTCCTTGTCAATATTAATGT
TAAAGTGCAATTCTTTTTCCTTATCACGTTGAGCCATTAGTATCAATTTGCTTACCTGTATTCCTTTACA
TCCTCCTTTTTCTCCTTCTTGATAAATGTATGTAGATTGCGTATATAGTTTCGTCTACCCTATGAACATA
TTCCATTTTGTAATTTCGTGTCGTTTCTATTATGAATTTCATTTATAAAGTTTATGTACAAATATCATAA
AAAAAGAGAATCTTTTTAAGCAAGGATTTTCTTAACTTCTTCGGCGACAGCATCACCGACTTCGGTGGTA
CTGTTGGAACCACCTAAATCACCAGTTCTGATACCTGCATCCAAAACCTTTTTAACTGCATCTTCAATGG
CCTTACCTTCTTCAGGCAAGTTCAATGACAATTTCAACATCATTGCAGCAGACAAGATAGTGGCGATAGG
GTTGACCTTATTCTTTGGCAAATCTGGAGCAGAACCGTGGCATGGTTCGTACAAACCAAATGCGGTGTTC
TTGTCTGGCAAAGAGGCCAAGGACGCAGATGGCAACAAACCCAAGGAACCTGGGATAACGGAGGCTTCAT
CGGAGATGATATCACCAAACATGTTGCTGGTGATTATAATACCATTTAGGTGGGTTGGGTTCTTAACTAG
GATCATGGCGGCAGAATCAATCAATTGATGTTGAACCTTCAATGTAGGGAATTCGTTCTTGATGGTTTCC
TCCACAGTTTTTCTCCATAATCTTGAAGAGGCCAAAACATTAGCTTTATCCAAGGACCAAATAGGCAATG
GTGGCTCATGTTGTAGGGCCATGAAAGCGGCCATTCTTGTGATTCTTTGCACTTCTGGAACGGTGTATTG
TTCACTATCCCAAGCGACACCATCACCATCGTCTTCCTTTCTCTTACCAAAGTAAATACCTCCCACTAAT
TCTCTGACAACAACGAAGTCAGTACCTTTAGCAAATTGTGGCTTGATTGGAGATAAGTCTAAAAGAGAGT
CGGATGCAAAGTTACATGGTCTTAAGTTGGCGTACAATTGAAGTTCTTTACGGATTTTTAGTAAACCTTG
TTCAGGTCTAACACTACCGGTACCCCATTTAGGACCACCCACAGCACCTAACAAAACGGCATCAGCCTTC
TTGGAGGCTTCCAGCGCCTCATCTGGAAGTGGAACACCTGTAGCATCGATAGCAGCACCACCAATTAAAT
GATTTTCGAAATCGAACTTGACATTGGAACGAACATCAGAAATAGCTTTAAGAACCTTAATGGCTTCGGC
TGTGATTTCTTGACCAACGTGGTCACCTGGCAAAACGACGATCTTCTTAGGGGCAGACATTAGAATGGTA
TATCCTTGAAATATATATATATATATTGCTGAAATGTAAAAGGTAAGAAAAGTTAGAAAGTAAGACGATT
GCTAACCACCTATTGGAAAAAACAATAGGTCCTTAAATAATATTGTCAACTTCAAGTATTGTGATGCAAG
CATTTAGTCATGAACGCTTCTCTATTCTATATGAAAAGCCGGTTCCGGCGCTCTCACCTTTCCTTTTTCT
CCCAATTTTTCAGTTGAAAAAGGTATATGCGTCAGGCGACCTCTGAAATTAACAAAAAATTTCCAGTCAT
CGAATTTGATTCTGTGCGATAGCGCCCCTGTGTGTTCTCGTTATGTTGAGGAAAAAAATAATGGTTGCTA
AGAGATTCGAACTCTTGCATCTTACGATACCTGAGTATTCCCACAGTTAACTGCGGTCAAGATATTTCTT
GAATCAGGCGCCTTAGACCGCTCGGCCAAACAACCAATTACTTGTTGAGAAATAGAGTATAATTATCCTA
TAAATATAACGTTTTTGAACACACATGAACAAGGAAGTACAGGAGACGTCAGGTGGCACTTTTCGGGGAA
ATGTGCGCGGAACCCCTATTTGTTTATTTTTCTAAATACATTCAAATATGTATCCGCTCATGAGACAATA
ACCCTGATAAATGCTTCAATAATATTGAAAAAGGAAGAGTATGAGTATTCAACATTTCCGTGTCGCCCTT
ATTCCCTTTTTTGCGGCATTTTGCCTTCCTGTTTTTGCTCACCCAGAAACGCTGGTGAAAGTAAAAGATG
CTGAAGATCAGTTGGGTGCACGAGTGGGTTACATCGAACTGGATCTCAACAGCGGTAAGATCCTTGAGAG
TTTTCGCCCCGAAGAACGTTTTCCAATGATGAGCACTTTTAAAGTTCTGCTATGTGGCGCGGTATTATCC
CGTATTGACGCCGGGCAAGAGCAACTCGGTCGCCGCATACACTATTCTCAGAATGACTTGGTTGAGTACT
CACCAGTCACAGAAAAGCATCTTACGGATGGCATGACAGTAAGAGAATTATGCAGTGCTGCCATAACCAT
GAGTGATAACACTGCGGCCAACTTACTTCTGACAACGATCGGAGGACCGAAGGAGCTAACCGCTTTTTTG
CACAACATGGGGGATCATGTAACTCGCCTTGATCGTTGGGAACCGGAGCTGAATGAAGCCATACCAAACG
ACGAGCGTGACACCACGATGCCTGTAGCAATGGCAACAACGTTGCGCAAACTATTAACTGGCGAACTACT
TACTCTAGCTTCCCGGCAACAATTAATAGACTGGATGGAGGCGGATAAAGTTGCAGGACCACTTCTGCGC
TCGGCCCTTCCGGCTGGCTGGTTTATTGCTGATAAATCTGGAGCCGGTGAGCGTGGGTCTCGCGGTATCA
TTGCAGCACTGGGGCCAGATGGTAAGCCCTCCCGTATCGTAGTTATCTACACGACGGGGAGTCAGGCAAC
TATGGATGAACGAAATAGACAGATCGCTGAGATAGGTGCCTCACTGATTAAGCATTGGTAACTGTCAGAC
CAAGTTTACTCATATATACTTTAGATTGATTTAAAACTTCATTTTTAATTTAAAAGGATCTAGGTGAAGA
TCCTTTTTGATAATCTCATGACCAAAATCCCTTAACGTGAGTTTTCGTTCCACTGAGCGTCAGACCCCGT
AGAAAAGATCAAAGGATCTTCTTGAGATCCTTTTTTTCTGCGCGTAATCTGCTGCTTGCAAACAAAAAAA
CCACCGCTACCAGCGGTGGTTTGTTTGCCGGATCAAGAGCTACCAACTCTTTTTCCGAAGGTAACTGGCT
TCAGCAGAGCGCAGATACCAAATACTGTTCTTCTAGTGTAGCCGTAGTTAGGCCACCACTTCAAGAACTC
TGTAGCACCGCCTACATACCTCGCTCTGCTAATCCTGTTACCAGTGGCTGCTGCCAGTGGCGATAAGTCG
TGTCTTACCGGGTTGGACTCAAGACGATAGTTACCGGATAAGGCGCAGCGGTCGGGCTGAACGGGGGGTT
CGTGCACACAGCCCAGCTTGGAGCGAACGACCTACACCGAACTGAGATACCTACAGCGTGAGCTATGAGA
AAGCGCCACGCTTCCCGAAGGGAGAAAGGCGGACAGGTATCCGGTAAGCGGCAGGGTCGGAACAGGAGAG
CGCACGAGGGAGCTTCCAGGGGGAAACGCCTGGTATCTTTATAGTCCTGTCGGGTTTCGCCACCTCTGAC
TTGAGCGTCGATTTTTGTGATGCTCGTCAGGGGGGCGGAGCCTATGGAAAAACGCCAGCAACGCGGCCTT
TTTACGGTTCCTGGCCTTTTGCTGGCCTTTTGCTCACATGTTCTTTCCTGCGTTATCCCCTGATTCTGTG
GATAACCGTATTACCGCCTTTGAGTGAGCTGATACCGCTCGCCGCAGCCGAACGACCGAGCGCAGCGAGT
CAGTGAGCGAGGAAGCGGAAGAGCGCCCAATACGCAAACCGCCTCTCCCCGCGCGTTGGCCGATTCATTA
ATGCAGCTGGCACGACAGGTTTCCCGACTGGAAAGCGGGCAGTGAGCGCAACGCAATTAATGTGAGTTAG
CTCACTCATTAGGCACCCCAGGCTTTACACTTTATGCTTCCGGCTCGTATGTTGTGTGGAATTGTGAGCG
GATAACAATTTCACACAGGAAACAGCTATGACCATGATTACGCCAAGCGCGCAATTAACCCTCACTAAAG
GGAACAAAAGCTGGAGCTCCACCGCGGTGGCGGCC
Features (pLannotate 1.2.2; 25 found; start..end, strand, type, name):
     22..665     +  promoter       GAP promoter: S. cerevisiae TDH3; promoter for glyceraldehyde-3-phosphate dehydrogenase
    671..715     +  misc_feature   MCS (fragment): pBluescript multiple cloning site
    717..1835    +  CDS            LYS1: LYS1_YEAST - Experimental evidence at protein level: Swiss-Prot protein existence level 1. Catalyzes the NAD(+)-dependent cleavage of saccharopine to L- lysine and 2-oxoglutarate, the final step in the alpha-aminoadipate (AAA) pathway for lysine biosynthesis. From Saccharomyces cerevisiae (strain ATCC 204508 / S288c) (Baker's yeast).
   1863..2576    +  CDS            GFP: Aequoria victoria green fluorescent protein
   2597..2784    +  terminator     ADH1 terminator: S. cerevisiae ADH1; transcription terminator for the S. cerevisiae alcohol dehydrogenase 1 (ADH1) gene
   2789..2807    -  promoter       T7 promoter: promoter for bacteriophage T7 RNA polymerase
   2815..2970    +  CDS            lacZα (fragment): LacZα fragment of β-galactosidase; lacZ fragment
   2974..3402    +  rep_origin     f1 ori (sequence partly withheld): f1 bacteriophage origin of replication; arrow indicates direction of (+) strand synthesis
   3430..3481    -  misc_feature   bom (fragment): basis of mobility region from pBR322
   3637..5349    -  CDS            ADE2: PUR6_YEAST - Experimental evidence at protein level: Swiss-Prot protein existence level 1. From Saccharomyces cerevisiae (strain ATCC 204508 / S288c) (Baker's yeast).
   5350..5725    -  promoter       ADE2 promoter: S. cerevisiae ADE2
   5736..5849    +  rep_origin     f1 ori (fragment): f1 bacteriophage origin of replication; arrow indicates direction of (+) strand synthesis
   5850..5949    -  misc_feature   bom (fragment): basis of mobility region from pBR322
   6051..6086    -  CDS            rop (fragment): Rop protein, which maintains plasmids at low copy number; rop
   6399..7493    -  CDS            LEU2: 3-isopropylmalate dehydrogenase, required for leucine biosynthesis; S. cerevisiae LEU2; yeast auxotrophic marker
   7494..7901    -  promoter       LEU2 promoter: S. cerevisiae LEU2
   8069..8173    +  promoter       AmpR promoter: bla
   8174..9034    +  CDS            AmpR: β-lactamase; bla; confers resistance to ampicillin, carbenicillin, and related antibiotics
   9205..9793    +  rep_origin     ori: high-copy-number ColE1/pMB1/pBR322/pUC origin of replication
   9976..10068   +  CDS            lacI (fragment): lac repressor; lacI; The lac repressor binds to the lac operator to inhibit transcription in E. coli. This inhibition can be relieved by adding lactose or isopropyl-β-D-thiogalactopyranoside (IPTG).
  10081..10102   +  protein_bind   CAP binding site: CAP binding activates transcription in the presence of cAMP. E. coli catabolite activator protein
  10117..10147   +  promoter       lac promoter: promoter for the E. coli lac operon
  10155..10171   +  protein_bind   lac operator: The lac repressor binds to the lac operator to inhibit transcription in E. coli. This inhibition can be relieved by adding lactose or isopropyl-β-D-thiogalactopyranoside (IPTG). lac repressor encoded by lacI
  10216..10234   +  promoter       T3 promoter: promoter for bacteriophage T3 RNA polymerase
  10247..3       +  misc_feature   MCS (fragment) (across the origin): pBluescript multiple cloning site
