[The description below was written by a language model from this plasmid's Addgene catalogue record and pLannotate feature annotations shown in this document.]
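Description:
pRH3047 is a yeast integrating plasmid (YIp) of about 10.3 kb, built on the pRH3022 backbone, for expressing a GFP-tagged mutant of the Saccharomyces cerevisiae lysine biosynthesis enzyme Lys1. It is propagated in E. coli through a high-copy ColE1/pUC-type origin with ampicillin selection (AmpR, β-lactamase). The feature table shows no yeast replication origin or centromere, consistent with the YIp designation: stable maintenance in yeast depends on integration into the genome. Two yeast markers are present, each with its own promoter: ADE2 and LEU2. The "ADE2-LEU2" naming suggests that one serves as homology for targeting and the other for selection, but the record does not spell out which locus is targeted. Remnants of pBluescript-type and pBR322-derived backbones (f1 ori, lacZα and MCS fragments, T7 and T3 promoters, lac promoter/operator, bom and rop fragments) are also annotated and play no role in the yeast payload.

The expression cassette places the strong constitutive TDH3 (GAP) promoter upstream of the LYS1 coding sequence carrying the W151H substitution, followed by a downstream GFP coding sequence and the ADH1 terminator, which yields a C-terminally GFP-tagged lys1-W151H protein. Lys1 (saccharopine dehydrogenase) catalyses the final step of the α-aminoadipate pathway to lysine. According to the record, the construct belongs to a set of protein quality control substrates and associated controls from a study of functional-but-degraded proteins. The GFP fusion allows steady-state levels and degradation of the mutant protein to be followed by fluorescence. The record does not state explicitly whether this particular plasmid is the substrate or the control.
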