Addgene plasmid #210157: pRH3047
Purpose: Protein quality control substrate and associated control YIp ADE2-LEU2 pTDH3::lys1-W151H-GFP::tADH1
Depositing lab: Randy Hampton. Depositing organization: University of California, San Diego (UCSD). Publication: Exploring the "misfolding problem" by systematic discovery and analysis of functional-but-degraded proteins. Flagg MP, Lam B, Lam DK, Le TM, Kao A, Slaiwa YI, Hampton RY. Mol Biol Cell. 2023 Dec 1;34(13):ar125. doi: 10.1091/mbc.E23-06-0248. Epub 2023 Sep 20. PubMed 37729018.
Backbone
  Vector backbone: pRH3022
  Vector type: Yeast Expression
Growth in bacteria
  Bacterial resistance: Ampicillin, 100 μg/mL
  Growth temperature: 37°C
  Growth strain: DH5alpha
  Copy number: High Copy
Gene/Insert
  Gene/Insert name: YIp ADE2-LEU2 pTDH3::lys1-W151H-GFP::tADH1
  Species: S. cerevisiae (budding yeast)
  Mutation: W151H
  Entrez Gene: LYS1 (a.k.a. YIR034C)
  Cloning method: Gibson Cloning
Terms and licenses: Academic/Nonprofit Terms; Industry Terms: Not Available to Industry
How to cite: pRH3047 was a gift from Randy Hampton (Addgene plasmid # 210157 ; http://n2t.net/addgene:210157 ; RRID:Addgene_210157)
